Addgene plasmid #228776: PET-28a-YTH domain of YTHDF2
Purpose: Protein expression plasmid for YTH domain of YTHDF2 in E.Coli.
Depositing lab: Huiqing Zhou. Depositing organization: Boston College. Publication: Discovery of a new inhibitor for YTH domain-containing m(6)A RNA readers. Wang CH, Zhou H. RSC Chem Biol. 2024 Jul 25;5(9):914-923. doi: 10.1039/d4cb00105b. eCollection 2024 Aug 28. PubMed 39211476.
Backbone
  Vector backbone: PET28A
  Vector type: Bacterial Expression
Growth in bacteria
  Bacterial resistance: Kanamycin, 50 μg/mL
  Growth temperature: 37°C
  Growth strain: DH5alpha
  Copy number: Unknown
Gene/Insert
  Gene/Insert name: YTH domain of YTHDF2
  Species: H. sapiens (human)
  Insert size (bp): 513
  Entrez Gene: YTHDF2 (a.k.a. CAHL, DF2, HGRG8, NY-REN-2)
  Promoter: T7
  Tag / fusion protein: 6*His
  Cloning method: Gibson Cloning
  Sequencing primers: 5′ T7
Terms and licenses: Academic/Nonprofit Terms; Industry Terms: Not Available to Industry
How to cite: PET-28a-YTH domain of YTHDF2 was a gift from Huiqing Zhou (Addgene plasmid # 228776 ; http://n2t.net/addgene:228776 ; RRID:Addgene_228776)
