[The description below was written by a language model from this plasmid's Addgene catalogue record and pLannotate feature annotations shown in this document.]
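Description:
PET-28a-YTH domain of YTHDF2 is a bacterial expression plasmid built on the pET-28a backbone for producing the YTH domain of human YTHDF2, an m6A RNA reader protein, in E. coli. The plasmid is about 5.8 kb. It replicates from a ColE1/pBR322-type origin accompanied by the rop gene and the bom mobility region, and it is selected with kanamycin through the aph(3')-Ia (KanR) gene. An f1 phage origin is also present. The short tetracycline-resistance fragments, the AmpR promoter fragment and the predicted E. coli open reading frame flagged in the annotation are most likely non-functional pBR322-derived backbone remnants rather than designed elements.

The expression cassette follows the standard pET layout. A T7 promoter is paired with a lac operator, followed by the phage T7 gene 10 ribosome binding site, the coding region and a T7 terminator. The plasmid also carries lacI under its own promoter, so the lac repressor holds the cassette off until an inducer such as IPTG is added. Transcription requires a host that supplies T7 RNA polymerase. The insert, recorded as 513 bp and introduced by Gibson cloning, is annotated as a fragment of YTHDF2. Immediately upstream is a short tag segment, which matches the N-terminal 6xHis tag listed in the record and allows metal-affinity purification. The annotation tool matched this segment to a fragment of a composite His/TEV tag, but the record does not confirm a protease cleavage site. The purified domain suits biochemical work on m6A readers, and the associated publication concerns discovery of an inhibitor of YTH domain proteins.
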