Features (pLannotate 1.2.2; 18 found; start..end, strand, type, name):
     17..64      -  terminator     T7 terminator: transcription terminator for bacteriophage T7 RNA polymerase
     92..652     -  CDS            YTHDF2 (fragment): YTHD2_HUMAN - Also known as HGRG8 From Homo sapiens (Human).
    652..670     -  CDS            capTEV™ (fragment): composite tag for in vivo biotinylation, TEV protease cleavage, and 6xHis tagging
    684..706     -  RBS            RBS: efficient ribosome binding site from bacteriophage T7 gene 10 (Olins and Rangwala, 1989)
    721..745     -  protein_bind   lac operator: The lac repressor binds to the lac operator to inhibit transcription in E. coli. This inhibition can be relieved by adding lactose or isopropyl-β-D-thiogalactopyranoside (IPTG). lac repressor encoded by lacI
    746..764     -  promoter       T7 promoter: promoter for bacteriophage T7 RNA polymerase
    790..1069    +  CDS            TcR (fragment): tetracycline efflux protein; tet; confers resistance to tetracycline
   1077..1154    +  promoter       lacI promoter: lacI
   1155..2237    +  CDS            lacI: lac repressor; lacI; The lac repressor binds to the lac operator to inhibit transcription in E. coli. This inhibition can be relieved by adding lactose or isopropyl-β-D-thiogalactopyranoside (IPTG).
   2250..2271    +  protein_bind   CAP binding site: CAP binding activates transcription in the presence of cAMP. E. coli catabolite activator protein
   2286..2577    +  CDS            TcR (fragment): tetracycline efflux protein; tet; confers resistance to tetracycline
   2649..3029    -  CDS            YPB1_ECOLX: Protein predicted: Swiss-Prot protein existence level 4. From Escherichia coli.
   3046..3237    +  CDS            rop: Rop protein, which maintains plasmids at low copy number; rop
   3339..3478    +  misc_feature   bom: basis of mobility region from pBR322
   3664..4252    -  rep_origin     ori: high-copy-number ColE1/pMB1/pBR322/pUC origin of replication
   4374..5189    +  CDS            KanR: aminoglycoside phosphotransferase; aph(3')-Ia; confers resistance to kanamycin in bacteria or G418 (Geneticin®) in eukaryotes
   5198..5255    -  promoter       AmpR promoter (fragment): bla
   5308..5736    -  rep_origin     f1 ori (sequence partly withheld): f1 bacteriophage origin of replication; arrow indicates direction of (+) strand synthesis
>Addgene plasmid #228776 | PET-28a-YTH domain of YTHDF2 | addgene full sequence | sequence record 456892 | Addgene NGS Result
TAGTTCCTCCTTTCAGCAAAAAACCCCTCAAGACCCGTTTAGAGGCCCCAAGGGGTTATGCTAGTTATTG
CTCAGCGGTGGCAGCAGCCAACTCAGCTTCCTTTCGGGCTTTGTTAGCAGCCGGATCTTAAATGGAAGTG
GTGTGCTTGTAGCTGGCTATAATTTTCAACACCTGCTTAGCCTTTTCCAGAGGCACTTCCTGAGTGTCCC
TAGAGTTGGTCACTGGTTTATTCTCGTTGTTCTCTAGGCGAATGTGTCGCAGTTGGCTATTGGGAACGTC
CTTCACAAAAATCCACCTGACATCAAAACGACCCTTCCATTTGTCCTGGGACCACACACCTGCACATGTG
TTGTAGTCCACAGCAGATTTCATTTCTGCCACGCCACAGAAGTGTCCACTGCCGTTGACACTGAAAAGTA
AGTAAACGGGGCCTTTCCCGTTCATGGAACGATAAGCAGCATCCAGTCTCTTGTTACCATGCTCTGTGCT
GCACCAAATATTATACTTAATGGAACGGTGAATATCGTCCTCAGAGTAGCTCTTAATGATGAAAACCCGG
CCATGTTTCAGATTCCAGTCAAAATCTTTGGGGTTATAGTTATTAATGGACCGAAGCTTCTCCAACACTG
GGTGGGGTTCTGAACCGCTTCCACCATGATGATGATGATGGTGCATATGTATATCTCCTTCTTAAAGTTA
AACAAAATTATTTCTAGAGGGGAATTGTTATCCGCTCACAATTCCCCTATAGTGAGTCGTATTAATTTCG
CGGGATCGAGATCGATCTCGATCCTCTACGCCGGACGCATCGTGGCCGGCATCACCGGCGCCACAGGTGC
GGTTGCTGGCGCCTATATCGCCGACATCACCGATGGGGAAGATCGGGCTCGCCACTTCGGGCTCATGAGC
GCTTGTTTCGGCGTGGGTATGGTGGCAGGCCCCGTGGCCGGGGGACTGTTGGGCGCCATCTCCTTGCATG
CACCATTCCTTGCGGCGGCGGTGCTCAACGGCCTCAACCTACTACTGGGCTGCTTCCTAATGCAGGAGTC
GCATAAGGGAGAGCGTCGAGATCCCGGACACCATCGAATGGCGCAAAACCTTTCGCGGTATGGCATGATA
GCGCCCGGAAGAGAGTCAATTCAGGGTGGTGAATGTGAAACCAGTAACGTTATACGATGTCGCAGAGTAT
GCCGGTGTCTCTTATCAGACCGTTTCCCGCGTGGTGAACCAGGCCAGCCACGTTTCTGCGAAAACGCGGG
AAAAAGTGGAAGCGGCGATGGCGGAGCTGAATTACATTCCCAACCGCGTGGCACAACAACTGGCGGGCAA
ACAGTCGTTGCTGATTGGCGTTGCCACCTCCAGTCTGGCCCTGCACGCGCCGTCGCAAATTGTCGCGGCG
ATTAAATCTCGCGCCGATCAACTGGGTGCCAGCGTGGTGGTGTCGATGGTAGAACGAAGCGGCGTCGAAG
CCTGTAAAGCGGCGGTGCACAATCTTCTCGCGCAACGCGTCAGTGGGCTGATCATTAACTATCCGCTGGA
TGACCAGGATGCCATTGCTGTGGAAGCTGCCTGCACTAATGTTCCGGCGTTATTTCTTGATGTCTCTGAC
CAGACACCCATCAACAGTATTATTTTCTCCCATGAAGACGGTACGCGACTGGGCGTGGAGCATCTGGTCG
CATTGGGTCACCAGCAAATCGCGCTGTTAGCGGGCCCATTAAGTTCTGTCTCGGCGCGTCTGCGTCTGGC
TGGCTGGCATAAATATCTCACTCGCAATCAAATTCAGCCGATAGCGGAACGGGAAGGCGACTGGAGTGCC
ATGTCCGGTTTTCAACAAACCATGCAAATGCTGAATGAGGGCATCGTTCCCACTGCGATGCTGGTTGCCA
ACGATCAGATGGCGCTGGGCGCAATGCGCGCCATTACCGAGTCCGGGCTGCGCGTTGGTGCGGACATCTC
GGTAGTGGGATACGACGATACCGAAGACAGCTCATGTTATATCCCGCCGTTAACCACCATCAAACAGGAT
TTTCGCCTGCTGGGGCAAACCAGCGTGGACCGCTTGCTGCAACTCTCTCAGGGCCAGGCGGTGAAGGGCA
ATCAGCTGTTGCCCGTCTCACTGGTGAAAAGAAAAACCACCCTGGCGCCCAATACGCAAACCGCCTCTCC
CCGCGCGTTGGCCGATTCATTAATGCAGCTGGCACGACAGGTTTCCCGACTGGAAAGCGGGCAGTGAGCG
CAACGCAATTAATGTAAGTTAGCTCACTCATTAGGCACCGGGATCTCGACCGATGCCCTTGAGAGCCTTC
AACCCAGTCAGCTCCTTCCGGTGGGCGCGGGGCATGACTATCGTCGCCGCACTTATGACTGTCTTCTTTA
TCATGCAACTCGTAGGACAGGTGCCGGCAGCGCTCTGGGTCATTTTCGGCGAGGACCGCTTTCGCTGGAG
CGCGACGATGATCGGCCTGTCGCTTGCGGTATTCGGAATCTTGCACGCCCTCGCTCAAGCCTTCGTCACT
GGTCCCGCCACCAAACGTTTCGGCGAGAAGCAGGCCATTATCGCCGGCATGGCGGCCCCACGGGTGCGCA
TGATCGTGCTCCTGTCGTTGAGGACCCGGCTAGGCTGGCGGGGTTGCCTTACTGGTTAGCAGAATGAATC
ACCGATACGCGAGCGAACGTGAAGCGACTGCTGCTGCAAAACGTCTGCGACCTGAGCAACAACATGAATG
GTCTTCGGTTTCCGTGTTTCGTAAAGTCTGGAAACGCGGAAGTCAGCGCCCTGCACCATTATGTTCCGGA
TCTGCATCGCAGGATGCTGCTGGCTACCCTGTGGAACACCTACATCTGTATTAACGAAGCGCTGGCATTG
ACCCTGAGTGATTTTTCTCTGGTCCCGCCGCATCCATACCGCCAGTTGTTTACCCTCACAACGTTCCAGT
AACCGGGCATGTTCATCATCAGTAACCCGTATCGTGAGCATCCTCTCTCGTTTCATCGGTATCATTACCC
CCATGAACAGAAATCCCCCTTACACGGAGGCATCAGTGACCAAACAGGAAAAAACCGCCCTTAACATGGC
ACGCTTTATCAGAAGCCAGACATTAACGCTTCTGGAGAAACTCAACGAGCTGGACGCGGATGAACAGGCA
GACATCTGTGAATCGCTTCACGACCACGCTGATGAGCTTTACCGCAGCTGCCTCGCGCGTTTCGGTGATG
ACGGTGAAAACCTCTGACACATGCAGCTCCCGGAGACGGTCACAGCTTGTCTGTAAGCGGATGCCGGGAG
CAGACAAGCCCGTCAGGGCGCGTCAGCGGGTGTTGGCGGGTGTCGGGGCGCAGCCATGACCCAGTCACGT
AGCGATAGCGGAGTGTATACTGGCTTAACTATGCGGCATCAGAGCAGATTGTACTGAGAGTGCACCATTG
CGGTGTGAAATACCGCACAGATGCGTAAGGAGAAAATACCGCATCAGGCGCTCTTCCGCTTCCTCGCTCA
CTGACTCGCTGCGCTCGGTCGTTCGGCTGCGGCGAGCGGTATCAGCTCACTCAAAGGCGGTAATACGGTT
ATCCACAGAATCAGGGGATAACGCAGGAAAGAACATGTGAGCAAAAGGCCAGCAAAAGGCCAGGAACCGT
AAAAAGGCCGCGTTGCTGGCGTTTTTCCATAGGCTCCGCCCCCCTGACGAGCATCACAAAAATCGACGCT
CAAGTCAGAGGTGGCGAAACCCGACAGGACTATAAAGATACCAGGCGTTTCCCCCTGGAAGCTCCCTCGT
GCGCTCTCCTGTTCCGACCCTGCCGCTTACCGGATACCTGTCCGCCTTTCTCCCTTCGGGAAGCGTGGCG
CTTTCTCATAGCTCACGCTGTAGGTATCTCAGTTCGGTGTAGGTCGTTCGCTCCAAGCTGGGCTGTGTGC
ACGAACCCCCCGTTCAGCCCGACCGCTGCGCCTTATCCGGTAACTATCGTCTTGAGTCCAACCCGGTAAG
ACACGACTTATCGCCACTGGCAGCAGCCACTGGTAACAGGATTAGCAGAGCGAGGTATGTAGGCGGTGCT
ACAGAGTTCTTGAAGTGGTGGCCTAACTACGGCTACACTAGAAGGACAGTATTTGGTATCTGCGCTCTGC
TGAAGCCAGTTACCTTCGGAAAAAGAGTTGGTAGCTCTTGATCCGGCAAACAAACCACCGCTGGTAGCGG
TGGTTTTTTTGTTTGCAAGCAGCAGATTACGCGCAGAAAAAAAGGATCTCAAGAAGATCCTTTGATCTTT
TCTACGGGGTCTGACGCTCAGTGGAACGAAAACTCACGTTAAGGGATTTTGGTCATGAACAATAAAACTG
TCTGCTTACATAAACAGTAATACAAGGGGTGTTATGAGCCATATTCAACGGGAAACGTCTTGCTCTAGGC
CGCGATTAAATTCCAACATGGATGCTGATTTATATGGGTATAAATGGGCTCGCGATAATGTCGGGCAATC
AGGTGCGACAATCTATCGATTGTATGGGAAGCCCGATGCGCCAGAGTTGTTTCTGAAACATGGCAAAGGT
AGCGTTGCCAATGATGTTACAGATGAGATGGTCAGACTAAACTGGCTGACGGAATTTATGCCTCTTCCGA
CCATCAAGCATTTTATCCGTACTCCTGATGATGCATGGTTACTCACCACTGCGATCCCCGGGAAAACAGC
ATTCCAGGTATTAGAAGAATATCCTGATTCAGGTGAAAATATTGTTGATGCGCTGGCAGTGTTCCTGCGC
CGGTTGCATTCGATTCCTGTTTGTAATTGTCCTTTTAACAGCGATCGCGTATTTCGTCTCGCTCAGGCGC
AATCACGAATGAATAACGGTTTGGTTGATGCGAGTGATTTTGATGACGAGCGTAATGGCTGGCCTGTTGA
ACAAGTCTGGAAAGAAATGCATAAACTTTTGCCATTCTCACCGGATTCAGTCGTCACTCATGGTGATTTC
TCACTTGATAACCTTATTTTTGACGAGGGGAAATTAATAGGTTGTATTGATGTTGGACGAGTCGGAATCG
CAGACCGATACCAGGATCTTGCCATCCTATGGAACTGCCTCGGTGAGTTTTCTCCTTCATTACAGAAACG
GCTTTTTCAAAAATATGGTATTGATAATCCTGATATGAATAAATTGCAGTTTCATTTGATGCTCGATGAG
TTTTTCTAAGAATTAATTCATGAGCGGATACATATTTGAATGTATTTAGAAAAATAAACAAATAGGGGTT
CCGCGCACATTTCCCCGAAAAGTGCCACCTAAATTGTAAGCGTTAATATTTTGTTAAAATTCGCGTTAAA
TTTTTGTTAAATCAGCTCATTTTTTAACCAATAGGCCGAAATCGGCAAAATCCCTTATAAATCAAAAGAA
TAGACCGAGATAGGGT
[37 nt withheld, positions 5407-5443]
AAAGAACGTGGACTCCAACGTCAAAGG
[49 nt withheld, positions 5471-5519]
T
[91 nt withheld, positions 5521-5611]
G
[124 nt withheld, positions 5613-5736]
CCCATTCGCCAATCCGGATA
